Addgene plasmid #222998: pSFFV-IGKleader-hIgG1_FC-Myc-PDGFRb-IRES2-EGFP (MCS reporter)
Purpose: MCS reporter constitutively expressing EGFP and conditionally expressing a synthetic cell surface protein upon prime editing. For lentivirus packaging.
Depositing lab: Brittany Adamson. Depositing organization: Princeton University. Publication: Improving prime editing with an endogenous small RNA-binding protein. Yan J, Oyler-Castrillo P, Ravisankar P, Ward CC, Levesque S, Jing Y, Simpson D, Zhao A, Li H, Yan W, Goudy L, Schmidt R, Solley SC, Gilbert LA, Chan MM, Bauer DE, Marson A, Parsons LR, Adamson B. Nature. 2024 Apr 3. doi: 10.1038/s41586-024-07259-6. PubMed 38570691.
Backbone
  Vector backbone: N/A
  Total vector size (bp): 8865
  Vector type: Lentiviral
  Selectable markers: EGFP
Growth in bacteria
  Bacterial resistance: Ampicillin, 100 μg/mL
  Growth temperature: 37°C
  Growth strain: NEB Stable
  Copy number: High Copy
Gene/Insert
  Gene/Insert name: IGKleader-hIgG1_FC-Myc-PDGFRb-IRES2-EGFP
  Species: Synthetic
  Promoter: SFFV
  Cloning method: Gibson Cloning
  Sequencing primers: 5′ GCTTCCCGAGCTCTATAAAAGAGC; 3′ GCAGCGTATCCACATAGCG
Terms and licenses: Academic/Nonprofit Terms; Industry Terms: Not Available to Industry
How to cite: pSFFV-IGKleader-hIgG1_FC-Myc-PDGFRb-IRES2-EGFP (MCS reporter) was a gift from Brittany Adamson (Addgene plasmid # 222998)
