[The description below was written by a language model from this plasmid's Addgene catalogue record and pLannotate feature annotations shown in this document.]
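Description:
pSFFV-IGKleader-hIgG1_FC-Myc-PDGFRb-IRES2-EGFP (MCS reporter) is an 8,865 bp HIV-1-based lentiviral transfer plasmid carrying a fluorescent and surface-marker reporter for prime editing. The record names no parental backbone, but the annotated architecture is that of a third-generation self-inactivating vector. A CMV enhancer/promoter replaces the U3 region upstream of a truncated 5' LTR to drive genomic RNA production in packaging cells. This is followed by the Ψ packaging signal with a partial gag sequence, the Rev response element, the cPPT/CTS and, downstream of the payload, a WPRE and a ΔU3 3' LTR. In bacteria the plasmid replicates from a high-copy ColE1/pUC-type origin and is selected with ampicillin. An SV40 origin is also present in the backbone.

The payload is a single bicistronic transcript driven by the spleen focus-forming virus (SFFV) LTR promoter. The first cistron encodes a synthetic cell-surface protein. A mouse Igκ leader directs it into the secretory pathway, a human IgG1 Fc segment and a Myc epitope (named in the insert, though not separately annotated) form the extracellular portion, and the PDGFRβ transmembrane domain anchors it in the membrane. An EMCV IRES2 then allows independent translation of EGFP. According to the record, EGFP is expressed constitutively and marks transduced cells, whereas the surface protein appears only after a successful prime edit. The record does not state what sequence defect blocks its expression. A short β-globin-like fragment is annotated between the promoter and the leader, but its role is not described. The construct is intended for packaging into lentivirus to build reporter cells in which editing outcomes can be read out through the displayed surface protein.
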