Features (pLannotate 1.2.2; 24 found; start..end, strand, type, name):
     45..348     +  enhancer       CMV enhancer: human cytomegalovirus immediate early enhancer
    349..552     +  promoter       CMV promoter: human cytomegalovirus (CMV) immediate early promoter
    567..747     +  LTR            5' LTR (truncated): truncated 5' long terminal repeat (LTR) from HIV-1
    791..916     +  misc_feature   HIV-1 Ψ: packaging signal of human immunodeficiency virus type 1
    900..1263    +  CDS            HIV-1 gag (fragment): gag protein from human immunodeficiency virus 1; gag
   1358..1694    +  ncRNA          RRE: Accession: RF00036 - HIV Rev response element
   2019..2119    +  CDS            Rev (fragment): human immunodeficiency virus 1 (HIV-1) Rev protein; rev; enhances nuclear export of unspliced and incompletely spliced viral mRNAs
   2138..2255    +  misc_feature   cPPT/CTS: central polypurine tract and central termination sequence of HIV-1
   2351..2755    +  promoter       SFFV promoter: spleen focus-forming virus long terminal repeat (LTR) promoter
   2817..2876    +  CDS            HBB (fragment): HBB_PONPY - Experimental evidence at transcript level: Swiss-Prot protein existence level 2. Involved in oxygen transport from the lung to the various peripheral tissues. From Pongo pygmaeus (Bornean orangutan).
   2942..3002    +  sig_peptide    Igκ leader: leader sequence from mouse immunoglobulin κ light chain
   3042..3722    +  CDS            IGHG1 (fragment): IGHG1_HUMAN - Experimental evidence at protein level: Swiss-Prot protein existence level 1. Constant region of immunoglobulin heavy chains. Immunoglobulins, also known as antibodies, are membrane-bound or secreted glycoproteins produced by B lymphocytes. In the recognition phase of humoral immunity, the membrane-bound immunoglobulins serve as receptors which, upon binding of a specific antigen, trigger the clonal expansion and differentiation of B lymphocytes into immunoglobulins- secreting plasma cells. Secreted immunoglobulins mediate the effector phase of humoral immunity, which results in
   3804..3950    +  CDS            PDGFRβ TM domain: transmembrane domain from platelet derived growth factor receptor beta
   3959..3994    +  misc_feature   MCS (fragment): multiple cloning site
   3996..4582    +  misc_feature   IRES2: internal ribosome entry site (IRES) of the encephalomyocarditis virus (EMCV)
   4583..5299    +  CDS            EGFP: EGFP is a basic (constitutively fluorescent) green fluorescent protein published in 1996, derived from Aequorea victoria. It is reported to be a rapidly-maturing weak dimer with moderate acid sensitivity.
   5452..6040    +  misc_feature   WPRE: woodchuck hepatitis virus posttranscriptional regulatory element
   6057..6125    +  CDS            nef (fragment): NEF_HV1Z2 - Experimental evidence at protein level: Swiss-Prot protein existence level 1. Extracellular Nef protein targets CD4(+) T-lymphocytes for apoptosis by interacting with CXCR4 surface receptors. From Human immunodeficiency virus type 1 group M subtype D (isolate Z2/CDC-Z34) (HIV-1).
   6127..6360    +  LTR            3' LTR (ΔU3): self-inactivating 3' long terminal repeat (LTR) from HIV-1
   6621..6756    +  rep_origin     SV40 ori: SV40 origin of replication
   6874..7462    -  rep_origin     ori: high-copy-number ColE1/pMB1/pBR322/pUC origin of replication
   7634..7698    -  CDS            bla(M) (fragment): β-lactamase lacking the signal sequence; bla(M); allows cytosolic expression of β-lactamase
   7824..8684    +  CDS            AmpR: β-lactamase; bla; confers resistance to ampicillin, carbenicillin, and related antibiotics
   8697..8833    +  terminator     rrnG terminator: transcription terminator from the E. coli ribosomal RNA rrnG operon (Albrechtsen et al., 1991)
>Addgene plasmid #222998 | pSFFV-IGKleader-hIgG1_FC-Myc-PDGFRb-IRES2-EGFP (MCS reporter) | addgene full sequence | sequence record 442561 | Addgene NGS Result
TCAATTACGGGGTCATTAGTTCATAGCCCATATATGGAGTTCCGCGTTACATAACTTACGGTAAATGGCC
CGCCTGGCTGACCGCCCAACGACCCCCGCCCATTGACGTCAATAATGACGTATGTTCCCATAGTAACGCC
AATAGGGACTTTCCATTGACGTCAATGGGTGGAGTATTTACGGTAAACTGCCCACTTGGCAGTACATCAA
GTGTATCATATGCCAAGTACGCCCCCTATTGACGTCAATGACGGTAAATGGCCCGCCTGGCATTATGCCC
AGTACATGACCTTATGGGACTTTCCTACTTGGCAGTACATCTACGTATTAGTCATCGCTATTACCATGGT
GATGCGGTTTTGGCAGTACATCAATGGGCGTGGATAGCGGTTTGACTCACGGGGATTTCCAAGTCTCCAC
CCCATTGACGTCAATGGGAGTTTGTTTTGGCACCAAAATCAACGGGACTTTCCAAAATGTCGTAACAACT
CCGCCCCATTGACGCAAATGGGCGGTAGGCGTGTACGGTGGGAGGTCTATATAAGCAGAGCTCGTTTAGT
GAACCGGGGTCTCTCTGGTTAGACCAGATCTGAGCCTGGGAGCTCTCTGGCTAACTAGGGAACCCACTGC
TTAAGCCTCAATAAAGCTTGCCTTGAGTGCTTCAAGTAGTGTGTGCCCGTCTGTTGTGTGACTCTGGTAA
CTAGAGATCCCTCAGACCCTTTTAGTCAGTGTGGAAAATCTCTAGCAGTGGCGCCCGAACAGGGACCTGA
AAGCGAAAGGGAAACCAGAGCTCTCTCGACGCAGGACTCGGCTTGCTGAAGCGCGCACGGCAAGAGGCGA
GGGGCGGCGACTGGTGAGTACGCCAAAAATTTTGACTAGCGGAGGCTAGAAGGAGAGAGATGGGTGCGAG
AGCGTCAGTATTAAGCGGGGGAGAATTAGATCGCGATGGGAAAAAATTCGGTTAAGGCCAGGGGGAAAGA
AAAAATATAAATTAAAACATATAGTATGGGCAAGCAGGGAGCTAGAACGATTCGCAGTTAATCCTGGCCT
GTTAGAAACATCAGAAGGCTGTAGACAAATACTGGGACAGCTACAACCATCCCTTCAGACAGGATCAGAA
GAACTTAGATCATTATATAATACAGTAGCAACCCTCTATTGTGTGCATCAAAGGATAGAGATAAAAGACA
CCAAGGAAGCTTTAGACAAGATAGAGGAAGAGCAAAACAAAAGTAAGACCACCGCACAGCAAGCGGCCGC
TGATCTTCAGACCTGGAGGAGGAGATATGAGGGACAATTGGAGAAGTGAATTATATAAATATAAAGTAGT
AAAAATTGAACCATTAGGAGTAGCACCCACCAAGGCAAAGAGAAGAGTGGTGCAGAGAGAAAAAAGAGCA
GTGGGAATAGGAGCTTTGTTCCTTGGGTTCTTGGGAGCAGCAGGAAGCACTATGGGCGCAGCCTCAATGA
CGCTGACGGTACAGGCCAGACAATTATTGTCTGGTATAGTGCAGCAGCAGAACAATTTGCTGAGGGCTAT
TGAGGCGCAACAGCATCTGTTGCAACTCACAGTCTGGGGCATCAAGCAGCTCCAGGCAAGAATCCTGGCT
GTGGAAAGATACCTAAAGGATCAACAGCTCCTGGGGATTTGGGGTTGCTCTGGAAAACTCATTTGCACCA
CTGCTGTGCCTTGGAATGCTAGTTGGAGTAATAAATCTCTGGAACAGATTTGGAATCACACGACCTGGAT
GGAGTGGGACAGAGAAATTAACAATTACACAAGCTTAATACACTCCTTAATTGAAGAATCGCAAAACCAG
CAAGAAAAGAATGAACAAGAATTATTGGAATTAGATAAATGGGCAAGTTTGTGGAATTGGTTTAACATAA
CAAATTGGCTGTGGTATATAAAATTATTCATAATGATAGTAGGAGGCTTGGTAGGTTTAAGAATAGTTTT
TGCTGTACTTTCTATAGTGAATAGAGTTAGGCAGGGATATTCACCATTATCGTTTCAGACCCACCTCCCA
ACCCCGAGGGGACCCGACAGGCCCGAAGGAATAGAAGAAGAAGGTGGAGAGAGAGACAGAGACAGATCCA
TTCGATTAGTGAACGGATCTCGACGGTATCGGTTAACTTTTAAAAGAAAAGGGGGGATTGGGGGGTACAG
TGCAGGGGAAAGAATAGTAGACATAATAGCAACAGACATACAAACTAAAGAATTACAAAAACAAATTACA
AAAATTCAAAATTTTGGCTCCCGATCGTTGCGTTACACACACAATTACTGCTGATCGAGTGTAGCCTTCG
AATGAAAGACCCCACCTGTAGGTTTGGCAAGATAGCTGCAGTAACGCCATTTTGCAAGGCATGGAAAAAT
ACCAAACCAAGAATAGAGAAGTTCAGATCAAGGGCGGGTACATGAAAATAGCTAACGTTGGGCCAAACAG
GATATCTGCGGTGAGCAGTTTCGGCCCCGGCCCGGGGCCAAGAACAGATGGTCACCGCAGTTTCGGCCCC
GGCCCGAGGCCAAGAACAGATGGTCCCCAGATATGGCCCAACCCTCAGCAGTTTCTTAAGACCCATCAGA
TGTTTCCAGGCTCCCCCAAGGACCTGAAATGACCCTGCGCCTTATTTGAATTAACCAATCAGCCTGCTTC
TCGCTTCTGTTCGCGCGCTTCTGCTTCCCGAGCTCTATAAAAGAGCTCACAACCCCTCACTCGGCGCGCC
AGTCCTCCGATTGACTGAGTCGCCCTGATCATTGTCGATCCTACCATCCACTCGACACAGGTTCAACAAA
ATATTGTCGAGAGGGGTGTGTGCTGGCCTATCACTTTGGCAAAGAATTCACCCCACCAGTGCAGGCTGCC
TATCAGGGATCCGGCGCAACAAACTTCTCTCTGCTGAAACAAGCCGGAGATGTCGAAGAGAATCCTGGAC
CGGAGACAGACACACTCCTGCTATGGGTACTGCTGCTCTGGGTTCCAGGTTCCACTGGTGACGCTAGCGA
GACGGGCGGATCAGGCGGTCGTCTCGGATCCGACAAAACTCACACATGCCCACCGTGCCCAGCACCTGAA
CTCCTGGGGGGACCGTCAGTCTTCCTCTTCCCCCCAAAACCCAAGGACACCCTCATGATCTCCCGGACCC
CTGAGGTCACATGCGTGGTGGTGGACGTGAGCCACGAAGACCCTGAGGTCAAGTTCAACTGGTACGTGGA
CGGCGTGGAGGTGCATAATGCCAAGACAAAGCCGCGGGAGGAGCAGTACAACAGCACGTACCGTGTGGTC
AGCGTCCTCACCGTCCTGCACCAGGACTGGCTGAATGGCAAGGAGTACAAGTGCAAGGTCTCCAACAAAG
CCCTCCCAGCCCCCATCGAGAAAACCATCTCCAAAGCCAAAGGGCAGCCCCGAGAACCACAGGTCTACAC
CCTGCCCCCATCCCGGGAGGAGATGACCAAGAACCAGGTCAGCCTGACCTGCCTGGTCAAAGGCTTCTAT
CCCAGCGACATCGCCGTGGAGTGGGAGAGCAATGGGCAGCCGGAGAACAACTACAAGACCACGCCTCCCG
TGCTGGACTCCGACGGCTCCTTCTTCCTCTACAGCAAGCTCACCGTGGACAAGAGCAGGTGGCAGCAGGG
GAACGTCTTCTCATGCTCCGTGATGCACGAGGCTCTGCACAACCACTACACGCAGAAGAGCCTCTCCCTG
TCTCCGGGTAAAGGAGGAGGTGGAAGCGGAGGAGGAGGAAGCGGAGGAGGAGGTAGCGGAGAACAAAAAC
TCATCTCAGAAGAGGATCTGAATGCTGTGGGCCAGGACACGCAGGAGGTCATCGTGGTGCCACACTCCTT
GCCCTTTAAGGTGGTGGTGATCTCAGCCATCCTGGCCCTGGTGGTGCTCACCATCATCTCCCTTATCATC
CTCATCATGCTTTGGCAGAAGAAGCCACGTTAACGGCCAATTCTGCAGTCGACGGTACCGCGGGCCCGGG
ATCCGCCCCTCTCCCTCCCCCCCCCCTAACGTTACTGGCCGAAGCCGCTTGGAATAAGGCCGGTGTGCGT
TTGTCTATATGTTATTTTCCACCATATTGCCGTCTTTTGGCAATGTGAGGGCCCGGAAACCTGGCCCTGT
CTTCTTGACGAGCATTCCTAGGGGTCTTTCCCCTCTCGCCAAAGGAATGCAAGGTCTGTTGAATGTCGTG
AAGGAAGCAGTTCCTCTGGAAGCTTCTTGAAGACAAACAACGTCTGTAGCGACCCTTTGCAGGCAGCGGA
ACCCCCCACCTGGCGACAGGTGCCTCTGCGGCCAAAAGCCACGTGTATAAGATACACCTGCAAAGGCGGC
ACAACCCCAGTGCCACGTTGTGAGTTGGATAGTTGTGGAAAGAGTCAAATGGCTCTCCTCAAGCGTATTC
AACAAGGGGCTGAAGGATGCCCAGAAGGTACCCCATTGTATGGGATCTGATCTGGGGCCTCGGTACACAT
GCTTTACATGTGTTTAGTCGAGGTTAAAAAAACGTCTAGGCCCCCCGAACCACGGGGACGTGGTTTTCCT
TTGAAAAACACGATGATAATATGGCCACAACCATGGTGAGCAAGGGCGAGGAACTGTTCACCGGGGTGGT
GCCCATCCTGGTCGAGCTGGACGGCGACGTAAACGGCCACAAGTTCAGCGTGTCCGGCGAGGGCGAGGGC
GATGCCACCTACGGCAAGCTGACCCTGAAGTTCATCTGTACCACCGGCAAGCTGCCCGTGCCCTGGCCCA
CCCTCGTGACCACCCTGACCTACGGCGTGCAATGCTTCAGCCGCTACCCCGACCACATGAAGCAGCACGA
CTTCTTCAAGTCCGCCATGCCCGAAGGCTACGTCCAGGAGCGCACCATCTTCTTCAAGGACGACGGCAAC
TACAAGACCCGCGCCGAGGTGAAGTTCGAGGGCGACACCCTGGTGAACCGCATCGAGCTGAAGGGCATCG
ACTTCAAGGAGGACGGCAACATCCTGGGGCACAAGCTGGAGTACAACTACAACAGCCACAACGTCTATAT
CATGGCCGACAAGCAGAAGAACGGCATCAAGGTGAACTTCAAGATCCGCCACAACATCGAGGACGGCAGC
GTGCAACTCGCCGACCACTACCAGCAGAACACCCCCATCGGCGACGGCCCCGTGCTGCTGCCCGACAACC
ACTACCTGAGCACCCAGTCCGCCCTGAGCAAAGACCCCAACGAGAAGCGCGATCACATGGTCCTGCTGGA
GTTCGTGACCGCCGCCGGGATCACTCTCGGCATGGACGAGCTGTACAAGTAGAAGTTGTCTCCTCCTGCA
CTGACTGACTGATACAATCGATTTCTGGATCCGCAGGCCTCTGCTAGAAGTTGTCTCCTCCTGCACTGAC
TGACTGATACAATCGATTTCTGGATCCGCAGGCCTCTGCTAGCTTGACTGACTGAGTCGACAATCAACCT
CTGGATTACAAAATTTGTGAAAGATTGACTGGTATTCTTAACTATGTTGCTCCTTTTACGCTATGTGGAT
ACGCTGCTTTAATGCCTTTGTATCATGCTATTGCTTCCCGTATGGCTTTCATTTTCTCCTCCTTGTATAA
ATCCTGGTTGCTGTCTCTTTATGAGGAGTTGTGGCCCGTTGTCAGGCAACGTGGCGTGGTGTGCACTGTG
TTTGCTGACGCAACCCCCACTGGTTGGGGCATTGCCACCACCTGTCAGCTCCTTTCCGGGACTTTCGCTT
TCCCCCTCCCTATTGCCACGGCGGAACTCATCGCCGCCTGCCTTGCCCGCTGCTGGACAGGGGCTCGGCT
GTTGGGCACTGACAATTCCGTGGTGTTGTCGGGGAAGCTGACGTCCTTTCCATGGCTGCTCGCCTGTGTT
GCCACCTGGATTCTGCGCGGGACGTCCTTCTGCTACGTCCCTTCGGCCCTCAATCCAGCGGACCTTCCTT
CCCGCGGCCTGCTGCCGGCTCTGCGGCCTCTTCCGCGTCTTCGCCTTCGCCCTCAGACGAGTCGGATCTC
CCTTTGGGCCGCCTCCCCGCCTGGAATTCGAGCTCGGTACCTTTAAGACCAATGACTTACAAGGCAGCTG
TAGATCTTAGCCACTTTTTAAAAGAAAAGGGGGGACTGGAAGGGCTAATTCACTCCCAACGAAGACAAGA
TCTGCTTTTTGCTTGTACTGGGTCTCTCTGGTTAGACCAGATCTGAGCCTGGGAGCTCTCTGGCTAACTA
GGGAACCCACTGCTTAAGCCTCAATAAAGCTTGCCTTGAGTGCTTCAAGTAGTGTGTGCCCGTCTGTTGT
GTGACTCTGGTAACTAGAGATCCCTCAGACCCTTTTAGTCAGTGTGGAAAATCTCTAGCAGTCCTGGCCA
ACGTGAGCACCGTGCTGACCTCCAAATATCGTTAAGCTGGAGCCTGGGAGCCGGCCTGGCCCTCCGCCCC
CCCCACCCCCGCAGCCCACCCCTGGTCTTTGAATAAAGTCTGAGTGAGTGGCCGACAGTGCCCGTGGAGT
TCTCGTGACCTGAGGTGCAGGGCCGGCGCTAGGGACACGTCCGTGCACGTGCCGAGGCCCCCTGTGCAGC
TGCAAGGGACAGGCCTAGCCCTGCAGGCCTAACTCCGCCCATCCCGCCCCTAACTCCGCCCAGTTCCGCC
CATTCTCCGCCTCATGGCTGACTAATTTTTTTTATTTATGCAGAGGCCGAGGCCGCCTCGGCCTCTGAGC
TATTCCAGAAGTAGTGAGGACGCTTTTTTGGAGGCCGAGGCTTTTGCAAAGATCGAACAAGAGACAGGAC
CTGCAGGTTAATTAAATTTAAATCATGTGAGCAAAAGGCCAGCAAAAGGCCAGGAACCGTAAAAAGGCCG
CGTTGCTGGCGTTTTTCCATAGGCTCCGCCCCCCTGACGAGCATCACAAAAATCGACGCTCAAGTCAGAG
GTGGCGAAACCCGACAGGACTATAAAGATACCAGGCGTTTCCCCCTGGAAGCTCCCTCGTGCGCTCTCCT
GTTCCGACCCTGCCGCTTACCGGATACCTGTCCGCCTTTCTCCCTTCGGGAAGCGTGGCGCTTTCTCATA
GCTCACGCTGTAGGTATCTCAGTTCGGTGTAGGTCGTTCGCTCCAAGCTGGGCTGTGTGCACGAACCCCC
CGTTCAGCCCGACCGCTGCGCCTTATCCGGTAACTATCGTCTTGAGTCCAACCCGGTAAGACACGACTTA
TCGCCACTGGCAGCAGCCACTGGTAACAGGATTAGCAGAGCGAGGTATGTAGGCGGTGCTACAGAGTTCT
TGAAGTGGTGGCCTAACTACGGCTACACTAGAAGAACAGTATTTGGTATCTGCGCTCTGCTGAAGCCAGT
TACCTTCGGAAAAAGAGTTGGTAGCTCTTGATCCGGCAAACAAACCACCGCTGGTAGCGGTGGTTTTTTT
GTTTGCAAGCAGCAGATTACGCGCAGAAAAAAAGGATCTCAAGAAGATCCTTTGATCTTTTCTACGGGGT
CTGACGCTCAGTGGAACGAAAACTCACGTTAAGGGATTTTGGTCATGAGATTATCAAAAAGGATCTTCAC
CTAGATCCTTTTAAATTAAAAATGAAGTTTTAAATCAATCTAAAGTATATATGAGTAAACTTGGTCTGAC
AGTTACCAATGCTTAATCAGTGAGGCACCTATCTCAGCGATCTGTCTATTTCGTTCATCCATAGTTGCAT
TTAAATGGCCGGCCTGGCGCGCCGTTTAAACCTAGATATTGATAGTCTGATCGGTCAACGTATAATCGAG
TCCTAGCTTTTGCAAACATCTATCAAGAGACAGGATCAGCAGGAGGCTTTCGCATGAGTATTCAACATTT
CCGTGTCGCCCTTATTCCCTTTTTTGCGGCATTTTGCCTTCCTGTTTTTGCTCACCCAGAAACGCTGGTG
AAAGTAAAAGATGCTGAAGATCAGTTGGGTGCGCGAGTGGGTTACATCGAACTGGATCTCAACAGCGGTA
AGATCCTTGAGAGTTTTCGCCCCGAAGAACGCTTTCCAATGATGAGCACTTTTAAAGTTCTGCTATGTGG
CGCGGTATTATCCCGTATTGACGCCGGGCAAGAGCAACTCGGTCGCCGCATACACTATTCTCAGAATGAC
TTGGTTGAGTATTCACCAGTCACAGAAAAGCATCTTACGGATGGCATGACAGTAAGAGAATTATGCAGTG
CTGCCATAACCATGAGTGATAACACTGCGGCCAACTTACTTCTGACAACGATTGGAGGACCGAAGGAGCT
AACCGCTTTTTTGCACAACATGGGGGATCATGTAACTCGCCTTGATCGTTGGGAACCGGAGCTGAATGAA
GCCATACCAAACGACGAGCGTGACACCACGATGCCTGTAGCAATGGCAACAACCTTGCGTAAACTATTAA
CTGGCGAACTACTTACTCTAGCTTCCCGGCAACAGTTGATAGACTGGATGGAGGCGGATAAAGTTGCAGG
ACCACTTCTGCGCTCGGCCCTTCCGGCTGGCTGGTTTATTGCTGATAAATCTGGAGCCGGTGAGCGTGGG
TCTCGCGGTATCATTGCAGCACTGGGGCCAGATGGTAAGCCCTCCCGTATCGTAGTTATCTACACGACGG
GGAGTCAGGCAACTATGGATGAACGAAATAGACAGATCGCTGAGATAGGTGCCTCACTGATTAAGCATTG
GTAACCGATTCTAGGTGCATTGGCGCAGAAAAAAATGCCTGATGCGACGCTGCGCGTCTTATACTCCCAC
ATATGCCAGATTCAGCAACGGATACGGCTTCCCCAACTTGCCCACTTCCATACGTGTCCTCCTTACCAGA
AATTTATCCTTAAGATCCCGAATCGTTTAAACGCGATCGCAGTAA
